>Addgene plasmid #218226 | pK6-J11 | addgene full sequence | sequence record 431985 | Addgene NGS Result
GGTCTCGTGGCGGTGGTAATGCCATGTAATATGCGCTAGAGACCGTGGACGAAAGGGCCTCGTGATACGC
CTATTTTTATAGGTTAATGTCATGATAATAATGGTTTCTTAGACGTCAGGTGGCACTTTTCGGGGAAATG
TGCGCGGAACCCCTATTTGTTTATTTTTCTAAATACATTCAAATATGTATCCGCTCATGAGACAATAACC
CTGATAAATGCTTCAATAATATTGAAAAAGGAAGAGTATGCGCTCACGCAACTGGTCCAGAACCTTGACC
GAACGCAGCGGTGGTAACGGCGCAGTGGCGGTTTTCATGGCTTGTTATGACTGTTTTTTTTTGGGGTACA
GTCTATGCCTCGGGCATCCAAGCAGCAAGCGCGTTACGCCGTGGGTCGATGTTTGATGTTATGGAGCAGC
AACGATGTTACGCAGCAGGGCAGTCGCCCTAAAACAAAGTTAAACATCATGAGGGAAGCGGTGATCGCCG
AAGTATCGACTCAACTATCAGAGGTAGTTGGCGTCATCGAGCGCCATCTCGAACCGACGTTGCTGGCCGT
ACATTTGTACGGCTCCGCAGTGGATGGCGGCCTGAAGCCACACAGCGATATTGATTTGCTGGTTACGGTG
ACCGTAAGGCTTGATGAAACAACGCGGCGAGCTTTGATCAACGACCTTTTGGAAACTTCGGCTTCCCCTG
GAGAGAGCGAGATTCTCCGCGCTGTAGAAGTCACCATTGTTGTGCACGACGACATCATTCCGTGGCGTTA
TCCAGCTAAGCGCGAACTGCAATTTGGAGAATGGCAGCGCAATGACATTCTTGCAGGTATCTTCGAGCCA
GCCACGATCGACATTGATCTGGCTATCTTGCTGACAAAAGCAAGAGAACATAGCGTTGCCTTGGTAGGTC
CAGCGGCGGAGGAACTCTTTGATCCGGTTCCTGAACAGGATCTATTTGAGGCGCTAAATGAAACCTTAAC
GCTATGGAACTCGCCGCCCGACTGGGCTGGCGATGAGCGAAATGTAGTGCTTACGTTGTCCCGCATTTGG
TACAGCGCAGTAACCGGCAAAATCGCGCCGAAGGATGTCGCTGCCGACTGGGCAATGGAGCGCCTGCCGG
CCCAGTATCAGCCCGTCATACTTGAAGCTAGACAGGCTTATCTTGGACAAGAAGAAGATCGCTTGGCCTC
GCGCGCAGATCAGTTGGAAGAATTTGTCCATTACGTAAAAGGCGAGATCACCAAGGTAGTCGGCAAATAA
CTGTCAGACCAAGTTTACTCATATATACTTTAGATTGATTTAAAACTTCATTTTTAATTTAAAAGGATCT
AGGTGAAGATCCTTTTTGATAATCTCATGACCAAAATCCCTTAACGTGAGTTTTCGTTCCACTGAGCGTC
AGACCCCGTAGAAAAGATCAAAGGATCTTCTTGAGATCCTTTTTTTCTGCGCGTAATCTGCTGCTTGCAA
ACAAAAAAACCACCGCTACCAGCGGTGGTTTGTTTGCCGGATCAAGAGCTACCAACTCTTTTTCCGAAGG
TAACTGGCTTCAGCAGAGCGCAGATACCAAATACTGTTCTTCTAGTGTAGCCGTAGTTAGGCCACCACTT
CAAGAACTCTGTAGCACCGCCTACATACCTCGCTCTGCTAATCCTGTTACCAGTGGCTGCTGCCAGTGGC
GATAAGTCGTGTCTTACCGGGTTGGACTCAAGACGATAGTTACCGGATAAGGCGCAGCGGTCGGGCTGAA
CGGGGGGTTCGTGCACACAGCCCAGCTTGGAGCGAACGACCTACACCGAACTGAGATACCTACAGCGTGA
GCTATGAGAAAGCGCCACGCTTCCCGAAGGGAGAAAGGCGGACAGGTATCCGGTAAGCGGCAGGGTCGGA
ACAGGAGAGCGCACGAGGGAGCTTCCAGGGGGAAACGCCTGGTATCTTTATAGTCCTGTCGGGTTTCGCC
ACCTCTGACTTGAGCGTCGATTTTTGTGATGCTCGTCAGGGGGGCGGAGCCTATGGAAAAACGCCAGCAA
CGCGGCCTTTTTACGGTTCCTGGCCTTTTGCTGGCCTTTTGCTCACATGTTCTTTCCTGCGTTATCCCCT
GATTCTGTGGATAACCGTATTACCGCCTTTGAGTGAGCTGATACCGCTCGCCGCAGCCGAACGACCGAGC
GCAGCGAGTCAGTGAGCGAGGAAGC
Features (pLannotate 1.2.2; 6 found; start..end, strand, type, name):
     12..33      -  promoter       GAL10 promoter (fragment): S. cerevisiae GAL10; inducible promoter, regulated by Gal4
    143..247     +  promoter       AmpR promoter: bla
    238..318     -  CDS            int (fragment): INT2_ECOLX - Protein inferred from homology: Swiss-Prot protein existence level 3. Putative integrase believed to be involved in the insertion of antibiotic resistance genes into plasmids and transposons. From Escherichia coli.
    406..462     +  CDS            GmR (fragment): gentamycin acetyltransferase; aacC1; confers resistance to gentamycin
    469..1257    +  CDS            aadA: S3AD_ECOLX - Experimental evidence at protein level: Swiss-Prot protein existence level 1. Mediates bacterial resistance to the antibiotics streptomycin and spectinomycin. From Escherichia coli.
   1431..2019    +  rep_origin     ori: high-copy-number ColE1/pMB1/pBR322/pUC origin of replication
