[The description below was written by a language model from this plasmid's Addgene catalogue record and pLannotate feature annotations shown in this document.]
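Description:
pK6-J11 is a small (about 2.2 kb) Golden Gate part plasmid built on the MoClo level 0 backbone pICH41308 and catalogued as a CRISPR vector. It is maintained in E. coli through a high-copy ColE1/pUC-type origin of replication and selected with spectinomycin. Resistance comes from a full-length aadA gene, which encodes the streptomycin/spectinomycin resistance enzyme. An AmpR (bla) promoter is annotated upstream of aadA in the same orientation and may contribute to its expression. The short integrase and gentamicin acetyltransferase fragments annotated just upstream of aadA are most likely remnants of the integron-derived cassette from which the marker was taken, not functional genes. The 22-nt match to the yeast GAL10 promoter is too short to be functional and is probably a chance hit by the annotation software.

The payload is a synthetic linker sequence that was not picked up as a feature by the automated annotation, so the table gives no information on its position or composition. According to the record, this linker is the terminating module for a multiplexed sgRNA array driven by an AtU6 promoter, which is an Arabidopsis U6 RNA polymerase III promoter commonly used to express guide RNAs in plants. The purpose field reads "tsix guides", apparently a typo for six, which suggests the part closes an array of that length. The plasmid itself carries no promoter, guide scaffold or nuclease. It serves only as an end piece that supplies compatible junctions, so that a guide array of defined length can be assembled by Golden Gate cloning into MoClo-compatible acceptor vectors for plant genome editing. The record does not state the specific overhangs or the type IIS enzyme used.
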