Addgene plasmid #218226: pK6-J11
Purpose: Terminates AtU6-promoter driven sgRNA array with tsix guides, MoClo Compatible
Depositing lab: Daniel Voytas. Depositing organization: University of Minnesota.
Backbone
  Vector backbone: pICH41308
  Backbone manufacturer: Addgene #47998
  Vector type: CRISPR
Growth in bacteria
  Bacterial resistance: Spectinomycin, 50 μg/mL
  Growth temperature: 37°C
  Growth strain: DH5alpha
  Copy number: High Copy
Gene/Insert
  Gene/Insert name: linker sequence
  Species: Synthetic
  Cloning method: Golden Gate
Terms and licenses: Academic/Nonprofit Terms; Industry Terms: Not Available to Industry
How to cite: pK6-J11 was a gift from Daniel Voytas (Addgene plasmid # 218226 ; http://n2t.net/addgene:218226 ; RRID:Addgene_218226)
